>Addgene plasmid #139538 | pENTR-R2L3-cGR-IRESpuro-pA | addgene full sequence | sequence record 274620 | Addgene NGS Result
CTTTCCTGCGTTATCCCCTGATTCTGTGGATAACCGTATTACCGCCTTTGAGTGAGCTGATACCGCTCGC
CGCAGCCGAACGACCGAGCGCAGCGAGTCAGTGAGCGAGGAAGCGGAAGAGCGCCCAATACGCAAACCGC
CTCTCCCCGCGCGTTGGCCGATTCATTAATGCAGCTGGCACGACAGGTTTCCCGACTGGAAAGCGGGCAG
TGAGCGCAACGCAATTAATACGCGTACCGCTAGCCAGGAAGAGTTTGTAGAAACGCAAAAAGGCCATCCG
TCAGGATGGCCTTCTGCTTAGTTTGATGCCTGGCAGTTTATGGCGGGCGTCCTGCCCGCCACCCTCCGGG
CCGTTGCTTCACAACGTTCAAATCCGCTCCCGGCGGATTTGTCCTACTCAGGAGAGCGTTCACCGACAAA
CAACAGATAAAACGAAAGGCCCAGTCTTCCGACTGAGCCTTTCGTTTTATTTGATGCCTGGCAGTTCCCT
ACTCTCGCGTTAACGCTAGCATGGATGTTTTCCCAGTCACGACGTTGTAAAACGACGGCCAGTCTTAAGC
TCGGGCCCTGCAGCTCTAGAGCTCGAATTCTACAGGTCACTAATACCATCTAAGTAGTTGGTTCATAGTG
ACTGCATATGTTGTGTTTTACAGTATTATGTAGTCTGTTTTTTATGCAAAATCTAATTTAATATATTGAT
ATTTATATCATTTTACGTTTCTCGTTCAACTTTCTTGTACAAAGTGGCCATGGAAAATCCTGGTAACAAA
ACAATAGTTCCTGCAACGTTACCACAACTCACCCCTACCCTGGTGTCACTGTTGGAGGTTATTGAACCTG
AAGTGTTATATGCAGGATATGATAGCTCTGTTCCAGACTCAACTTGGAGGATCATGACTACGCTCAACAT
GTTAGGAGGGCGGCAAGTGATTGCAGCAGTGAAATGGGCAAAGGCAATACCAGGTTTCAGGAACTTACAC
CTGGATGACCAAATGACCCTACTGCAGTACTCCTGGATGTTTCTTATGGCATTTGCTCTGGGGTGGAGAT
CATATAGACAATCAAGTGCAAACCTGCTGTGTTTTGCTCCTGATCTGATTATTAATGAGCAGAGAATGAC
TCTACCCTGCATGTACGACCAATGTAAACACATGCTGTATGTTTCCTCTGAGTTACACAGGCTTCAGGTA
TCTTATGAAGAGTATCTCTGTATGAAAACCTTACTGCTTCTCTCTTCAGTTCCTAAGGACGGTCTGAAGA
GCCAAGAGCTATTTGATGAAATTAGAATGACCTACATCAAAGAGCTAGGAAAAGCCATTGTCAAGAGGGA
AGGAAACTCCAGCCAGAACTGGCAGCGGTTTTATCAACTGACAAAACTCTTGGATTCTATGCATGAAGTG
GTTGAAAATCTCCTTAACTATTGCTTCCAAACATTTTTGGATAAGACCATGTCCATCGAGTTCCCCGAGA
TGTTAGCTGAAATCATCACCAATCAGATACCAAAATATTCAAATGGAAATATCAAAAAACTTCTGTTTCA
TCAAAAGTGAGCGGCCGCTCGATAAGCTTGATATCGAATTCCGCCCCCCCCCCCTCTCCCTCCCCCCCCC
CTAACGTTACTGGCCGAAGCCGCTTGGAATAAGGCCGGTGTGCGTTTGTCTATATGTTATTTTCCACCAT
ATTGCCGTCTTTTGGCAATGTGAGGGCCCGGAAACCTGGCCCTGTCTTCTTGACGAGCATTCCTAGGGGT
CTTTCCCCTCTCGCCAAAGGAATGCAAGGTCTGTTGAATGTCGTGAAGGAAGCAGTTCCTCTGGAAGCTT
CTTGAAGACAAACAACGTCTGTAGCGACCCTTTGCAGGCAGCGGAACCCCCCACCTGGCGACAGGTGCCT
CTGCGGCCAAAAGCCACGTGTATAAGATACACCTGCAAAGGCGGCACAACCCCAGTGCCACGTTGTGAGT
TGGATAGTTGTGGAAAGAGTCAAATGGCTCTCCTCAAGCGTATTCAACAAGGGGCTGAAGGATGCCCAGA
AGGTACCCCATTGTATGGGATCTGATCTGGGGCCTCGGTGCACATGCTTTACATGTGTTTAGTCGAGGTT
AAAAAAACGTCTAGGCCCCCCGAACCACGGGGACGTGGTTTTCCTTTGAAAAACACGATGATAATATGGC
CACAACCATGACCGAGTACAAGCCCACGGTGCGCCTCGCCACCCGCGACGACGTCCCCAGGGCCGTACGC
ACCCTCGCCGCCGCGTTCGCCGACTACCCCGCCACGCGCCACACCGTCGATCCGGACCGCCACATCGAGC
GGGTCACCGAGCTGCAAGAACTCTTCCTCACGCGCGTCGGGCTCGACATCGGCAAGGTGTGGGTCGCGGA
CGACGGCGCCGCGGTGGCGGTCTGGACCACGCCGGAGAGCGTCGAAGCGGGGGCGGTGTTCGCCGAGATC
GGCCCGCGCATGGCCGAGTTGAGCGGTTCCCGGCTGGCCGCGCAGCAACAGATGGAAGGCCTCCTGGCGC
CGCACCGGCCCAAGGAGCCCGCGTGGTTCCTGGCCACCGTCGGCGTCTCGCCCGACCACCAGGGCAAGGG
TCTGGGCAGCGCCGTCGTGCTCCCCGGAGTGGAGGCGGCCGAGCGCGCCGGGGTGCCCGCCTTCCTGGAG
ACCTCCGCGCCCCGCAACCTCCCCTTCTACGAGCGGCTCGGCTTCACCGTCACCGCCGACGTCGAGGTGC
CCGAAGGACCGCGCACCTGGTGCATGACCCGCAAGCCCGGTGCCTGACGCCCGCCCCACGACCCGCAGCG
CCCGACCGAAAGGAGCGCACGACCCCATGCATCGATGATCTAGAGCTCGCTGATCAGCCTCGACTGTGCC
TTCTAGTTGCCAGCCATCTGTTGTTTGCCCCTCCCCCGTGCCTTCCTTGACCCTGGAAGGTGCCACTCCC
ACTGTCCTTTCCTAATAAAATGAGGAAATTGCATCGCATTGTCTGAGTAGGTGTCATTCTATTCTGGGGG
GTGGGGTGGGGCAGGACAGCAAGGGGGAGGATTGGGAAGACAATAGCAGGCATGCTGGGGATGCGGTGGG
CTCTATGGCTTCTGAGGCGGAAAGAACCCAACTTTATTATACAAAGTTGGCATTATAAAAAAGCATTGCT
TATCAATTTGTTGCAACGAACAGGTCACTATCAGTCAAAATAAAATCATTATTTGGAGCTCCATGGTAGC
GTTAACGCGGCCGCGATATCCCCTATAGTGAGTCGTATTACATGGTCATAGCTGTTTCCTGGCAGCTCTG
GCCCGTGTCTCAAAATCTCTGATGTTACATTGCACAAGATAAAAATATATCATCATGAACAATAAAACTG
TCTGCTTACATAAACAGTAATACAAGGGGTGTTATGAGCCATATTCAACGGGAAACGTCGAGGCCGCGAT
TAAATTCCAACATGGATGCTGATTTATATGGGTATAAATGGGCTCGCGATAATGTCGGGCAATCAGGTGC
GACAATCTATCGCTTGTATGGGAAGCCCGATGCGCCAGAGTTGTTTCTGAAACATGGCAAAGGTAGCGTT
GCCAATGATGTTACAGATGAGATGGTCAGACTAAACTGGCTGACGGAATTTATGCCTCTTCCGACCATCA
AGCATTTTATCCGTACTCCTGATGATGCATGGTTACTCACCACTGCGATCCCCGGAAAAACAGCATTCCA
GGTATTAGAAGAATATCCTGATTCAGGTGAAAATATTGTTGATGCGCTGGCAGTGTTCCTGCGCCGGTTG
CATTCGATTCCTGTTTGTAATTGTCCTTTTAACAGCGATCGCGTATTTCGTCTCGCTCAGGCGCAATCAC
GAATGAATAACGGTTTGGTTGATGCGAGTGATTTTGATGACGAGCGTAATGGCTGGCCTGTTGAACAAGT
CTGGAAAGAAATGCATAAACTTTTGCCATTCTCACCGGATTCAGTCGTCACTCATGGTGATTTCTCACTT
GATAACCTTATTTTTGACGAGGGGAAATTAATAGGTTGTATTGATGTTGGACGAGTCGGAATCGCAGACC
GATACCAGGATCTTGCCATCCTATGGAACTGCCTCGGTGAGTTTTCTCCTTCATTACAGAAACGGCTTTT
TCAAAAATATGGTATTGATAATCCTGATATGAATAAATTGCAGTTTCATTTGATGCTCGATGAGTTTTTC
TAATCAGAATTGGTTAATTGGTTGTAACACTGGCAGAGCATTACGCTGACTTGACGGGACGGCGCAAGCT
CATGACCAAAATCCCTTAACGTGAGTTACGCGTCGTTCCACTGAGCGTCAGACCCCGTAGAAAAGATCAA
AGGATCTTCTTGAGATCCTTTTTTTCTGCGCGTAATCTGCTGCTTGCAAACAAAAAAACCACCGCTACCA
GCGGTGGTTTGTTTGCCGGATCAAGAGCTACCAACTCTTTTTCCGAAGGTAACTGGCTTCAGCAGAGCGC
AGATACCAAATACTGTTCTTCTAGTGTAGCCGTAGTTAGGCCACCACTTCAAGAACTCTGTAGCACCGCC
TACATACCTCGCTCTGCTAATCCTGTTACCAGTGGCTGCTGCCAGTGGCGATAAGTCGTGTCTTACCGGG
TTGGACTCAAGACGATAGTTACCGGATAAGGCGCAGCGGTCGGGCTGAACGGGGGGTTCGTGCACACAGC
CCAGCTTGGAGCGAACGACCTACACCGAACTGAGATACCTACAGCGTGAGCTATGAGAAAGCGCCACGCT
TCCCGAAGGGAGAAAGGCGGACAGGTATCCGGTAAGCGGCAGGGTCGGAACAGGAGAGCGCACGAGGGAG
CTTCCAGGGGGAAACGCCTGGTATCTTTATAGTCCTGTCGGGTTTCGCCACCTCTGACTTGAGCGTCGAT
TTTTGTGATGCTCGTCAGGGGGGCGGAGCCTATGGAAAAACGCCAGCAACGCGGCCTTTTTACGGTTCCT
GGCCTTTTGCTGGCCTTTTGCTCACATGTT
Features (pLannotate 1.2.2; 16 found; start..end, strand, type, name):
    121..213     +  CDS            lacI (fragment): lac repressor; lacI; The lac repressor binds to the lac operator to inhibit transcription in E. coli. This inhibition can be relieved by adding lactose or isopropyl-β-D-thiogalactopyranoside (IPTG).
    268..295     -  terminator     rrnB T2 terminator: transcription terminator T2 from the E. coli rrnB gene
    427..470     +  terminator     rrnB T1 terminator: Escherichia coli rrnB; transcription terminator T1 from the E. coli rrnB gene
    517..553     -  CDS            lacZα (fragment): LacZα fragment of β-galactosidase; lacZ fragment
    624..747     -  protein_bind   attR2: mutant version of attR; recombination site for the Gateway® LR reaction LR Clonase™
    753..1547    +  CDS            NR3C1 (fragment): GCR_HUMAN - Also known as GRL. Experimental evidence at protein level: Swiss-Prot protein existence level 1. [Isoform Alpha-D3]: Has lowest transcriptional activation activity of all isoforms created by alternative initiation (PubMed:15866175, PubMed:23820903). Has transcriptional repression activity (PubMed:23303127). From Homo sapiens (Human).
   1559..1582    -  misc_feature   MCS (fragment): pBluescript multiple cloning site
   1702..2164    +  misc_feature   IRES: internal ribosome entry site (IRES) of the encephalomyocarditis virus (EMCV)
   2178..2777    +  CDS            PuroR: puromycin N-acetyltransferase; pac from Streptomyces alboniger; confers resistance to puromycin
   2864..3088    +  polyA_signal   bGH poly(A) signal: bovine growth hormone polyadenylation signal
   3092..3108    +  promoter       SV40 promoter (fragment): SV40 enhancer and early promoter
   3109..3129    -  protein_bind   attB3: mutant version of attB; core recombination site for the Gateway® BP reaction BP Clonase™
   3120..3205    -  protein_bind   attL1 (fragment): mutant version of attL; recombination site for the Gateway® LR reaction LR Clonase™
   3242..3260    -  promoter       T7 promoter: promoter for bacteriophage T7 RNA polymerase
   3394..4203    +  CDS            KanR: aminoglycoside phosphotransferase; aph(3')-Ia; confers resistance to kanamycin in bacteria or G418 (Geneticin®) in eukaryotes
   4350..4938    +  rep_origin     ori: high-copy-number ColE1/pMB1/pBR322/pUC origin of replication
