[The description below was written by a language model from this plasmid's Addgene catalogue record and pLannotate feature annotations shown in this document.]
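Description:
pENTR-R2L3-cGR-IRESpuro-pA is a Gateway entry clone built on the pDONR-P2rP3 backbone, intended as the 3' (third-position) module in MultiSite Gateway assembly of mammalian expression constructs. It is maintained in E. coli as a high-copy plasmid through a ColE1/pUC-type origin and selected with kanamycin via an aminoglycoside phosphotransferase gene. The backbone also carries rrnB T1 and T2 terminators upstream of the recombination cassette, which insulate the insert from read-through transcription, along with a T7 promoter and short annotated remnants of lacI, lacZα and an SV40 promoter that appear to be vestigial fragments.

The payload lies between an attR2 site and a downstream site that the automated annotation labels as attB3 overlapping an attL fragment, consistent with the attL3 site implied by the "R2L3" name. Immediately after attR2 is a fragment of about 800 bp of human NR3C1, the glucocorticoid receptor. This is only part of the receptor, and the record does not say which domain it represents. It is followed by an EMCV IRES, the puromycin N-acetyltransferase gene and a bovine growth hormone polyadenylation signal.

No mammalian promoter is present in the cassette. After LR recombination with a promoter entry clone, a gene-of-interest entry clone and a destination vector, the GR segment is positioned to be fused to the C-terminus of the upstream open reading frame. The IRES then allows puromycin resistance to be translated from the same transcript, linking drug selection to expression of the GR-tagged protein. The record gives the purpose only as supplying this GR tag and selection cassette. Such GR fusions are commonly used for ligand-dependent control of protein activity, but that application is not stated here.
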