Addgene plasmid #139538: pENTR-R2L3-cGR-IRESpuro-pA
Purpose: Provides GR protein tag N-terminal to IRES-puro-pA cassette on Gateway entry vector
Depositing lab: Minoru Ko. Depositing organization: Keio University.
Backbone
  Vector backbone: pDONR-P2rP3
  Backbone size w/o insert (bp): 2618
  Vector type: Mammalian Expression
  Selectable markers: Puromycin
Growth in bacteria
  Bacterial resistance: Kanamycin, 50 μg/mL
  Growth temperature: 37°C
  Growth strain: DH5alpha
  Copy number: High Copy
Gene/Insert
  Gene/Insert name: GR
  Species: H. sapiens (human)
  Cloning method: Gateway Cloning
Terms and licenses: Academic/Nonprofit Terms; Industry Terms: Not Available to Industry
How to cite: pENTR-R2L3-cGR-IRESpuro-pA was a gift from Minoru Ko (Addgene plasmid # 139538 ; http://n2t.net/addgene:139538 ; RRID:Addgene_139538)
